Addgene plasmid #47200: TAL3481
Depositing lab: Keith Joung. Depositing organization: Massachusetts General Hospital. Publication: Targeted gene disruption in somatic zebrafish cells using engineered TALENs. Sander JD, Cade L, Khayter C, Reyon D, Peterson RT, Joung JK, Yeh JR. Nat Biotechnol. 2011 Aug 5;29(8):697-8. doi: 10.1038/nbt.1934. PubMed 21822241.
Backbone
  Vector backbone: JDS78
  Backbone manufacturer: Addgene plasmid #32290
  Backbone size w/o insert (bp): 6447
  Vector type: Mammalian Expression ; T7
Growth in bacteria
  Bacterial resistance: Ampicillin, 100 μg/mL
  Growth temperature: 37°C
  Growth strain: XL1 Blue
  Copy number: High Copy
Gene/Insert
  Gene/Insert name: ZebrafishCommunity-LBH-right (alt name: LBH)
  Species: D. rerio (zebrafish)
  Insert size (bp): 1430
  Promoter: CMV
  Tag / fusion protein: 3X Flag (N terminal on backbone); WT FOKI (C terminal on backbone)
  Cloning method: Restriction Enzyme; 5′ cloning site BsmBI (destroyed during cloning); 3′ cloning site BsmBI (destroyed during cloning)
  Sequencing primers: 5′ CMV-F; 3′ BGH-rev
Terms and licenses: Academic/Nonprofit Terms; Industry Terms: Not Available to Industry
Depositor comments: Target binding site: TACAGCAGCGCTCGAAGT It is strongly recommended that users perform a diagnostic digest to verify this plasmid prior to use. For example, a double digest of the plasmid with BamHI and KpnI should result in two bands at 2.3kb and 5.8kb.
How to cite: TAL3481 was a gift from Keith Joung (Addgene plasmid # 47200 ; http://n2t.net/addgene:47200 ; RRID:Addgene_47200)
