[The description below was written by a language model from this plasmid's Addgene catalogue record.]
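Description:
TAL3481 is a TALEN expression plasmid built on the JDS78 backbone, a roughly 6.4 kb mammalian expression vector that also carries a T7 promoter. It is maintained as a high-copy plasmid in E. coli under ampicillin selection. The insert, about 1.4 kb, is a custom array of TAL effector repeats designated ZebrafishCommunity-LBH-right, engineered to recognise a site in the zebrafish (D. rerio) LBH gene. The array was cloned between two BsmBI sites that were destroyed in the process. This is consistent with seamless type IIS assembly, which places the repeats in frame with the coding sequences already present on the backbone.

The backbone supplies an N-terminal 3X Flag tag and a C-terminal wild-type FokI nuclease domain, so the expressed product is a tagged TAL effector nuclease monomer. A CMV promoter drives transcription in mammalian cells. The T7 designation in the vector type indicates that the same coding region can be transcribed in vitro to make mRNA, the usual route for delivering nucleases into zebrafish embryos, although the record does not describe this use explicitly. Because FokI cleaves only as a dimer, this "right" monomer is meant to be paired with a matching "left" TALEN that binds the opposite half-site. Together they introduce a double-strand break in the spacer between the two sites, and error-prone repair of that break can disrupt the gene. The associated work concerns targeted gene disruption in somatic zebrafish cells with engineered TALENs, and this plasmid appears to belong to a set of nucleases made for zebrafish gene targets. No feature table was provided, so the replication origin and polyadenylation signal are not stated, although the listed BGH reverse sequencing primer suggests a BGH terminator downstream of the coding region.
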