>Addgene plasmid #47200 | TAL3481 | depositor partial sequence | sequence record 67287 | Insert sequence
ATGGACTACAAAGACCATGACGGTGATTATAAAGATCATGACATCGATTACAAGGATGACGATGACAAGA
TGGCCCCCAAGAAGAAGAGGAAGGTGGGCATTCACCGCGGGGTACCTATGGTGGACTTGAGGACACTCGG
TTATTCGCAACAGCAACAGGAGAAAATCAAGCCTAAGGTCAGGAGCACCGTCGCGCAACACCACGAGGCG
CTTGTGGGGCATGGCTTCACTCATGCGCATATTGTCGCGCTTTCACAGCACCCTGCGGCGCTTGGGACGG
TGGCTGTCAAATACCAAGATATGATTGCGGCCCTGCCCGAAGCCACGCACGAGGCAATTGTAGGGGTCGG
TAAACAGTGGTCGGGAGCGCGAGCACTTGAGGCGCTGCTGACTGTGGCGGGTGAGCTTAGGGGGCCTCCG
CTCCAGCTCGACACCGGGCAGCTGCTGAAGATCGCGAAGAGAGGGGGAGTAACAGCGGTAGAGGCAGTGC
ACGCCTGGCGCAATGCGCTCACCGGGGCCCCCTTGAACCTGACCCCAGACCAGGTAGTCGCAATCGCGTC
GAACATTGGGGGAAAGCAAGCCCTGGAAACCGTGCAAAGGTTGTTGCCGGTCCTTTGTCAAGACCACGGC
CTTACACCGGAGCAAGTCGTGGCCATTGCATCCCACGACGGTGGCAAACAGGCTCTTGAGACGGTTCAGA
GACTTCTCCCAGTTCTCTGTCAAGCCCACGGGCTGACTCCCGATCAAGTTGTAGCGATTGCGTCGAACAT
TGGAGGGAAACAAGCATTGGAGACTGTCCAACGGCTCCTTCCCGTGTTGTGTCAAGCCCACGGTTTGACG
CCTGCACAAGTGGTCGCCATCGCCAACAACAACGGCGGTAAGCAGGCGCTGGAAACAGTACAGCGCCTGC
TGCCTGTACTGTGCCAGGATCATGGACTGACCCCAGACCAGGTAGTCGCAATCGCGTCACATGACGGGGG
AAAGCAAGCCCTGGAAACCGTGCAAAGGTTGTTGCCGGTCCTTTGTCAAGACCACGGCCTTACACCGGAG
CAAGTCGTGGCCATTGCAAGCAACATCGGTGGCAAACAGGCTCTTGAGACGGTTCAGAGACTTCTCCCAG
TTCTCTGTCAAGCCCACGGGCTGACTCCCGATCAAGTTGTAGCGATTGCGAATAACAATGGAGGGAAACA
AGCATTGGAGACTGTCCAACGGCTCCTTCCCGTGTTGTGTCAAGCCCACGGTTTGACGCCTGCACAAGTG
GTCGCCATCGCCAGCCATGATGGCGGTAAGCAGGCGCTGGAAACAGTACAGCGCCTGCTGCCTGTACTGT
GCCAGGATCATGGACTGACCCCAGACCAGGTAGTCGCAATCGCGAACAATAATGGGGGAAAGCAAGCCCT
GGAAACCGTGCAAAGGTTGTTGCCGGTCCTTTGTCAAGACCACGGCCTTACACCGGAGCAAGTCGTGGCC
ATTGCATCCCACGACGGTGGCAAACAGGCTCTTGAGACGGTTCAGAGACTTCTCCCAGTTCTCTGTCAAG
CCCACGGGCTGACTCCCGATCAAGTTGTAGCGATTGCGTCCAACGGTGGAGGGAAACAAGCATTGGAGAC
TGTCCAACGGCTCCTTCCCGTGTTGTGTCAAGCCCACGGTTTGACGCCTGCACAAGTGGTCGCCATCGCC
AGCCATGATGGCGGTAAGCAGGCGCTGGAAACAGTACAGCGCCTGCTGCCTGTACTGTGCCAGGATCATG
GACTGACCCCAGACCAGGTAGTCGCAATCGCGAACAATAATGGGGGAAAGCAAGCCCTGGAAACCGTGCA
AAGGTTGTTGCCGGTCCTTTGTCAAGACCACGGCCTTACACCGGAGCAAGTCGTGGCCATTGCAAGCAAC
ATCGGTGGCAAACAGGCTCTTGAGACGGTTCAGAGACTTCTCCCAGTTCTCTGTCAAGCCCACGGGCTGA
CTCCCGATCAAGTTGTAGCGATTGCGTCGAACATTGGAGGGAAACAAGCATTGGAGACTGTCCAACGGCT
CCTTCCCGTGTTGTGTCAAGCCCACGGTTTGACGCCTGCACAAGTGGTCGCCATCGCCAACAACAACGGC
GGTAAGCAGGCGCTGGAAACAGTACAGCGCCTGCTGCCTGTACTGTGCCAGGATCATGGACTGACACCCG
AACAGGTGGTCGCCATTGCTTCTAATGGGGGAGGACGGCCAGCCTTGGAG
