>Addgene plasmid #47200 | TAL3481 | addgene partial sequence | sequence record 69179 | JDS-TALEN-F 5'-TAGGGGTCGGTAAACAGTGG-3'
GTGGCGGGTGAGCTTAGGGGGCCTCCGCTCCAGCTCGACACCGGGCAGCTGCTGAAGATCGCGAAGAGAG
GGGGAGTAACAGCGGTAGAGGCAGTGCACGCCTGGCGCAATGCGCTCACCGGGGCCCCCTTGAACCTGAC
CCCAGACCAGGTAGTCGCAATCGCGTCGAACATTGGGGGAAAGCAAGCCCTGGAAACCGTGCAAAGGTTG
TTGCCGGTCCTTTGTCAAGACCACGGCCTTACACCGGAGCAAGTCGTGGCCATTGCATCCCACGACGGTG
GCAAACAGGCTCTTGAGACGGTTCAGAGACTTCTCCCAGTTCTCTGTCAAGCCCACGGGCTGACTCCCGA
TCAAGTTGTAGCGATTGCGTCGAACATTGGAGGGAAACAAGCATTGGAGACTGTCCAACGGCTCCTTCCC
GTGTTGTGTCAAGCCCACGGTTTGACGCCTGCACAAGTGGTCGCCATCGCCAACAACAACGGCGGTAAGC
AGGCGCTGGAAACAGTACAGCGCCTGCTGCCTGTACTGTGCCAGGATCATGGACTGACCCCAGACCAGGT
AGTCGCAATCGCGTCACATGACGGGGGAAAGCAAGCCCTGGAAACCGTGCAAAGGTTGTTGCCGGTCCTT
TGTCAAGACCACGGCCTTACACCGGAGCAAGTCGTGGCCATTGCAAGCAACATCGGTGGCAAACAGGCTC
TTGAGACGGTTCAGAGACTTCTCCCAGTTCTCTGTCAAGCCCACGGGCTGACTCCCGATCAAGTTGTAGC
GATTGCGAATAACAATGGAGGGAAACAAGCATTGGAGACTGTCCAACGGCTCCTTCCCGTGTTGTGTCAA
GCCCACG
